>Addgene plasmid #99697 | pAAV-CMV-dSa VP64 Afp | addgene full sequence | sequence record 194575 | Addgene NGS Result
AAAACCTCTGACACATGCAGCTCCCGGAGACGGTCACAGCTTGTCTGTAAGCGGATGCCGGGAGCAGACA
AGCCCGTCAGGGCGCGTCAGCGGGTGTTGGCGGGTGTCGGGGCTGGCTTAACTATGCGGCATCAGAGCAG
ATTGTACTGAGAGTGCACCATAAAATTGTAAACGTTAATATTTTGTTAAAATTCGCGTTAAATTTTTGTT
AAATCAGCTCATTTTTTAACCAATAGACCGAAATCGGCAAAATCCCTTATAAATCAAAAGAATAGCCCGA
GATAGAGT
[37 nt withheld, positions 289-325]
AAAGAACGTGGACTCCAACGTCAAAGG
[141 nt withheld, positions 353-493]
G
[46 nt withheld, positions 495-540]
A
[95 nt withheld, positions 542-636]
TATGCGGTGTGAAATACCGCACAGATGCGTAAGGAGAAAATACCGCATCAGGCGCCCCTGCAGGCAGCTG
CGCGCTCGCTCGCTCACTGAGGCCGCCCGGGCAAAGCCCGGGCGTCGGGCGACCTTTGGTCGCCCGGCCT
CAGTGAGCGAGCGAGCGCGCAGAGAGGGAGTGGCCAACTCCATCACTAGGGGTTCCTGCGGCCGCGAGGG
CCTATTTCCCATGATTCCTTCATATTTGCATATACGATACAAGGCTGTTAGAGAGATAATTGGAATTAAT
TTGACTGTAAACACAAAGATATTAGTACAAAATACGTGACGTAGAAAGTAATAATTTCTTGGGTAGTTTG
CAGTTTTAAAATTATGTTTTAAAATGGACTATCATATGCTTACCGTAACTTGAAAGTATTTCGATTTCTT
GGCTTTATATATCTTGTGGAAAGGACGAAACACCGCTAACTTCAACGTAAGGAAAGTTTTAGTACTCTGG
AAACAGAATCTACTAAAACAAGGCAAAATGCCGTGTTTATCTCGTCAACTTGTTGGCGAGATTTTTTTGG
CCGCCTCGAGGCGTTGACATTGATTATTGACTAGTTATTAATAGTAATCAATTACGGGGTCATTAGTTCA
TAGCCCATATATGGAGTTCCGCGTTACATAACTTACGGTAAATGGCCCGCCTGGCTGACCGCCCAACGAC
CCCCGCCCATTGACGTCAATAATGACGTATGTTCCCATAGTAACGCCAATAGGGACTTTCCATTGACGTC
AATGGGTGGAGTATTTACGGTAAACTGCCCACTTGGCAGTACATCAAGTGTATCATATGCCAAGTACGCC
CCCTATTGACGTCAATGACGGTAAATGGCCCGCCTGGCATTATGCCCAGTACATGACCTTATGGGACTTT
CCTACTTGGCAGTACATCTACGTATTAGTCATCGCTATTACCATGGTGATGCGGTTTTGGCAGTACATCA
ATGGGCGTGGATAGCGGTTTGACTCACGGGGATTTCCAAGTCTCCACCCCATTGACGTCAATGGGAGTTT
GTTTTGGCACCAAAATCAACGGGACTTTCCAAAATGTCGTAACAACTCCGCCCCATTGACGCAAATGGGC
GGTAGGCGTGTACGGTGGGAGGTCTATATAAGCAGAGCTCTCTGGCTAACTACCGGTGCCACCATGGCCC
CAAAGAAGAAGCGGAAGGTCGGTATCCACGGAGTCCCAGCAGCCAAGCGGAACTACATCCTGGGCCTGGC
CATCGGCATCACCAGCGTGGGCTACGGCATCATCGACTACGAGACACGGGACGTGATCGATGCCGGCGTG
CGGCTGTTCAAAGAGGCCAACGTGGAAAACAACGAGGGCAGGCGGAGCAAGAGAGGCGCCAGAAGGCTGA
AGCGGCGGAGGCGGCATAGAATCCAGAGAGTGAAGAAGCTGCTGTTCGACTACAACCTGCTGACCGACCA
CAGCGAGCTGAGCGGCATCAACCCCTACGAGGCCAGAGTGAAGGGCCTGAGCCAGAAGCTGAGCGAGGAA
GAGTTCTCTGCCGCCCTGCTGCACCTGGCCAAGAGAAGAGGCGTGCACAACGTGAACGAGGTGGAAGAGG
ACACCGGCAACGAGCTGTCCACCAAAGAGCAGATCAGCCGGAACAGCAAGGCCCTGGAAGAGAAATACGT
GGCCGAACTGCAGCTGGAACGGCTGAAGAAAGACGGCGAAGTGCGGGGCAGCATCAACAGATTCAAGACC
AGCGACTACGTGAAAGAAGCCAAACAGCTGCTGAAGGTGCAGAAGGCCTACCACCAGCTGGACCAGAGCT
TCATCGACACCTACATCGACCTGCTGGAAACCCGGCGGACCTACTATGAGGGACCTGGCGAGGGCAGCCC
CTTCGGCTGGAAGGACATCAAAGAATGGTACGAGATGCTGATGGGCCACTGCACCTACTTCCCCGAGGAA
CTGCGGAGCGTGAAGTACGCCTACAACGCCGACCTGTACAACGCCCTGAACGACCTGAACAATCTCGTGA
TCACCAGGGACGAGAACGAGAAGCTGGAATATTACGAGAAGTTCCAGATCATCGAGAACGTGTTCAAGCA
GAAGAAGAAGCCCACCCTGAAGCAGATCGCCAAAGAAATCCTCGTGAACGAAGAGGATATTAAGGGCTAC
AGAGTGACCAGCACCGGCAAGCCCGAGTTCACCAACCTGAAGGTGTACCACGACATCAAGGACATTACCG
CCCGGAAAGAGATTATTGAGAACGCCGAGCTGCTGGATCAGATTGCCAAGATCCTGACCATCTACCAGAG
CAGCGAGGACATCCAGGAAGAACTGACCAATCTGAACTCCGAGCTGACCCAGGAAGAGATCGAGCAGATC
TCTAATCTGAAGGGCTATACCGGCACCCACAACCTGAGCCTGAAGGCCATCAACCTGATCCTGGACGAGC
TGTGGCACACCAACGACAACCAGATCGCTATCTTCAACCGGCTGAAGCTGGTGCCCAAGAAGGTGGACCT
GTCCCAGCAGAAAGAGATCCCCACCACCCTGGTGGACGACTTCATCCTGAGCCCCGTCGTGAAGAGAAGC
TTCATCCAGAGCATCAAAGTGATCAACGCCATCATCAAGAAGTACGGCCTGCCCAACGACATCATTATCG
AGCTGGCCCGCGAGAAGAACTCCAAGGACGCCCAGAAAATGATCAACGAGATGCAGAAGCGGAACCGGCA
GACCAACGAGCGGATCGAGGAAATCATCCGGACCACCGGCAAAGAGAACGCCAAGTACCTGATCGAGAAG
ATCAAGCTGCACGACATGCAGGAAGGCAAGTGCCTGTACAGCCTGGAAGCCATCCCTCTGGAAGATCTGC
TGAACAACCCCTTCAACTATGAGGTGGACCACATCATCCCCAGAAGCGTGTCCTTCGACAACAGCTTCAA
CAACAAGGTGCTCGTGAAGCAGGAAGAAGCCAGCAAGAAGGGCAACCGGACCCCATTCCAGTACCTGAGC
AGCAGCGACAGCAAGATCAGCTACGAAACCTTCAAGAAGCACATCCTGAATCTGGCCAAGGGCAAGGGCA
GAATCAGCAAGACCAAGAAAGAGTATCTGCTGGAAGAACGGGACATCAACAGGTTCTCCGTGCAGAAAGA
CTTCATCAACCGGAACCTGGTGGATACCAGATACGCCACCAGAGGCCTGATGAACCTGCTGCGGAGCTAC
TTCAGAGTGAACAACCTGGACGTGAAAGTGAAGTCCATCAATGGCGGCTTCACCAGCTTTCTGCGGCGGA
AGTGGAAGTTTAAGAAAGAGCGGAACAAGGGGTACAAGCACCACGCCGAGGACGCCCTGATCATTGCCAA
CGCCGATTTCATCTTCAAAGAGTGGAAGAAACTGGACAAGGCCAAAAAAGTGATGGAAAACCAGATGTTC
GAGGAAAAGCAGGCCGAGAGCATGCCCGAGATCGAAACCGAGCAGGAGTACAAAGAGATCTTCATCACCC
CCCACCAGATCAAGCACATTAAGGACTTCAAGGACTACAAGTACAGCCACCGGGTGGACAAGAAGCCTAA
TAGAGAGCTGATTAACGACACCCTGTACTCCACCCGGAAGGACGACAAGGGCAACACCCTGATCGTGAAC
AATCTGAACGGCCTGTACGACAAGGACAATGACAAGCTGAAAAAGCTGATCAACAAGAGCCCCGAAAAGC
TGCTGATGTACCACCACGACCCCCAGACCTACCAGAAACTGAAGCTGATTATGGAACAGTACGGCGACGA
GAAGAATCCCCTGTACAAGTACTACGAGGAAACCGGGAACTACCTGACCAAGTACTCCAAAAAGGACAAC
GGCCCCGTGATCAAGAAGATTAAGTATTACGGCAACAAACTGAACGCCCATCTGGACATCACCGACGACT
ACCCCAACAGCAGAAACAAGGTCGTGAAGCTGTCCCTGAAGCCCTACAGATTCGACGTGTACCTGGACAA
TGGCGTGTACAAGTTCGTGACCGTGAAGAATCTGGATGTGATCAAAAAAGAAAACTACTACGAAGTGAAT
AGCAAGTGCTATGAGGAAGCTAAGAAGCTGAAGAAGATCAGCAACCAGGCCGAGTTTATCGCCTCCTTCT
ACAACAACGATCTGATCAAGATCAACGGCGAGCTGTATAGAGTGATCGGCGTGAACAACGACCTGCTGAA
CCGGATCGAAGTGAACATGATCGACATCACCTACCGCGAGTACCTGGAAAACATGAACGACAAGAGGCCC
CCCAGGATCATTAAGACAATCGCCTCCAAGACCCAGAGCATTAAGAAGTACAGCACAGACATTCTGGGCA
ACCTGTATGAAGTGAAATCTAAGAAGCACCCTCAGATCATCAAAAAGGGCAAAAGGCCGGCGGCCACGAA
AAAGGCCGGCCAGGCAAAAAAGAAAAAGGGATCGGAGGCCAGCGGTTCCGGACGGGCTGACGCATTGGAC
GATTTTGATCTGGATATGCTGGGAAGTGACGCCCTCGATGATTTTGACCTTGACATGCTTGGTTCGGATG
CCCTTGATGACTTTGACCTCGACATGCTCGGCAGTGACGCCCTTGATGATTTCGACCTGGACATGCTGAT
TAACTCTAGAAGTTCCGGATCTCCGAAAAAGAAACGCAAAGTTGGTTAAGAATTCCTAGAGCTCGCTGAT
CAGCCTCGACTGTGCCTTCTAGTTGCCAGCCATCTGTTGTTTGCCCCTCCCCCGTGCCTTCCTTGACCCT
GGAAGGTGCCACTCCCACTGTCCTTTCCTAATAAAATGAGGAAATTGCATCGCATTGTCTGAGTAGGTGT
CATTCTATTCTGGGGGGTGGGGTGGGGCAGGACAGCAAGGGGGAGGATTGGGAAGAGAATAGCAGGCATG
CTGGGGAGCTAGAGGCCGCAGGAACCCCTAGTGATGGAGTTGGCCACTCCCTCTCTGCGCGCTCGCTCGC
TCACTGAGGCCGGGCGACCAAAGGTCGCCCGACGCCCGGGCGGCCTCAGTGAGCGAGCGAGCGCGCAGCT
GCCTGCAGGACATGTGAGCAAAAGGCCAGCAAAAGGCCAGGAACCGTAAAAAGGCCGCGTTGCTGGCGTT
TTTCCATAGGCTCCGCCCCCCTGACGAGCATCACAAAAATCGACGCTCAAGTCAGAGGTGGCGAAACCCG
ACAGGACTATAAAGATACCAGGCGTTTCCCCCTGGAAGCTCCCTCGTGCGCTCTCCTGTTCCGACCCTGC
CGCTTACCGGATACCTGTCCGCCTTTCTCCCTTCGGGAAGCGTGGCGCTTTCTCATAGCTCACGCTGTAG
GTATCTCAGTTCGGTGTAGGTCGTTCGCTCCAAGCTGGGCTGTGTGCACGAACCCCCCGTTCAGCCCGAC
CGCTGCGCCTTATCCGGTAACTATCGTCTTGAGTCCAACCCGGTAAGACACGACTTATCGCCACTGGCAG
CAGCCACTGGTAACAGGATTAGCAGAGCGAGGTATGTAGGCGGTGCTACAGAGTTCTTGAAGTGGTGGCC
TAACTACGGCTACACTAGAAGAACAGTATTTGGTATCTGCGCTCTGCTGAAGCCAGTTACCTTCGGAAAA
AGAGTTGGTAGCTCTTGATCCGGCAAACAAACCACCGCTGGTAGCGGTGGTTTTTTTGTTTGCAAGCAGC
AGATTACGCGCAGAAAAAAAGGATCTCAAGAAGATCCTTTGATCTTTTCTACGGGGTCTGACGCTCAGTG
GAACGAAAACTCACGTTAAGGGATTTTGGTCATGAGATTATCAAAAAGGATCTTCACCTAGATCCTTTTA
AATTAAAAATGAAGTTTTAAATCAATCTAAAGTATATATGAGTAAACTTGGTCTGACAGTTACCAATGCT
TAATCAGTGAGGCACCTATCTCAGCGATCTGTCTATTTCGTTCATCCATAGTTGCCTGACTCCCCGTCGT
GTAGATAACTACGATACGGGAGGGCTTACCATCTGGCCCCAGTGCTGCAATGATACCGCGGCTTCCACGC
TCACCGGCTCCAGATTTATCAGCAATAAACCAGCCAGCCGGAAGGGCCGAGCGCAGAAGTGGTCCTGCAA
CTTTATCCGCCTCCATCCAGTCTATTAATTGTTGCCGGGAAGCTAGAGTAAGTAGTTCGCCAGTTAATAG
TTTGCGCAACGTTGTTGCCATTGCTACAGGCATCGTGGTGTCACGCTCGTCGTTTGGTATGGCTTCATTC
AGCTCCGGTTCCCAACGATCAAGGCGAGTTACATGATCCCCCATGTTGTGCAAAAAAGCGGTTAGCTCCT
TCGGTCCTCCGATCGTTGTCAGAAGTAAGTTGGCCGCAGTGTTATCACTCATGGTTATGGCAGCACTGCA
TAATTCTCTTACTGTCATGCCATCCGTAAGATGCTTTTCTGTGACTGGTGAGTACTCAACCAAGTCATTC
TGAGAATAGTGTATGCGGCGACCGAGTTGCTCTTGCCCGGCGTCAATACGGGATAATACCGCGCCACATA
GCAGAACTTTAAAAGTGCTCATCATTGGAAAACGTTCTTCGGGGCGAAAACTCTCAAGGATCTTACCGCT
GTTGAGATCCAGTTCGATGTAACCCACTCGTGCACCCAACTGATCTTCAGCATCTTTTACTTTCACCAGC
GTTTCTGGGTGAGCAAAAACAGGAAGGCAAAATGCCGCAAAAAAGGGAATAAGGGCGACACGGAAATGTT
GAATACTCATACTCTTCCTTTTTCAATATTATTGAAGCATTTATCAGGGTTATTGTCTCATGAGCGGATA
CATATTTGAATGTATTTAGAAAAATAAACAAATAGGGGTTCCGCGCACATTTCCCCGAAAAGTGCCACCT
GACGTCTAAGAAACCATTATTATCATGACATTAACCTATAAAAATAGGCGTATCACGAGGCCCTTTCGTC
TCGCGCGTTTCGGTGATGACGGTG
Features (pLannotate 1.2.2; 18 found; start..end, strand, type, name):
    113..162     +  misc_feature   bom (fragment): basis of mobility region from pBR322
    163..618     -  rep_origin     f1 ori (sequence partly withheld): f1 bacteriophage origin of replication; arrow indicates direction of (+) strand synthesis
    637..688     +  misc_feature   bom (fragment): basis of mobility region from pBR322
    693..833     -  repeat_region  AAV2 ITR: inverted terminal repeat of adeno-associated virus serotype 2 inverted
    842..1082    +  promoter       U6 promoter: RNA polymerase III promoter for human U6 snRNA
   1112..1187    +  misc_RNA       Sa gRNA scaffold: guide RNA scaffold for the Staphylococcus aureus CRISPR/Cas9 system
   1212..1591    +  enhancer       CMV enhancer: human cytomegalovirus immediate early enhancer
   1592..1795    +  promoter       CMV promoter: human cytomegalovirus (CMV) immediate early promoter
   1871..5026    +  CDS            cas9: CAS9_STAAU - Experimental evidence at protein level: Swiss-Prot protein existence level 1. CRISPR (clustered regularly interspaced short palindromic repeat) is an adaptive immune system that provides protection against mobile genetic elements (viruses, transposable elements and conjugative plasmids). CRISPR clusters contain spacers, sequences complementary to antecedent mobile elements, and target invading nucleic acids. CRISPR clusters are transcribed and processed into CRISPR RNA (crRNA). In type II CRISPR systems correct processing of pre-crRNA requires a trans- encoded small RNA (tracrRNA)
   5027..5074    +  CDS            nucleoplasmin NLS: bipartite nuclear localization signal from nucleoplasmin
   5225..5241    +  CDS            VP96 (fragment): 6 tandem repeats of the minimal activation domain of herpes simplex virus VP16 (Cheng et al., 2013)
   5336..5447    +  polyA_signal   bGH poly(A) signal: bovine growth hormone polyadenylation signal
   5591..5618    -  repeat_region  AAV2 ITR (fragment): inverted terminal repeat of adeno-associated virus serotype 2 inverted
   5647..5674    -  repeat_region  AAV2 ITR (fragment): inverted terminal repeat of adeno-associated virus serotype 2 inverted
   5747..6335    -  rep_origin     ori: high-copy-number ColE1/pMB1/pBR322/pUC origin of replication
   6506..7366    -  CDS            AmpR: β-lactamase; bla; confers resistance to ampicillin, carbenicillin, and related antibiotics
   7367..7471    -  promoter       AmpR promoter: bla
   7566..11      +  CDS            rop (fragment) (across the origin): Rop protein, which maintains plasmids at low copy number; rop
