[The description below was written by a language model from this plasmid's Addgene catalogue record and pLannotate feature annotations shown in this document.]
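Description:
pAAV-CMV-dSa VP64 Afp is an all-in-one AAV transfer plasmid for CRISPR-based transcriptional activation of the mouse Afp (alpha-fetoprotein) gene. It is built on a pAAV (pUC f1) backbone carrying a high-copy ColE1/pUC origin, an f1 phage origin and an ampicillin resistance gene (β-lactamase with its own promoter) for propagation and selection in E. coli. Small annotated fragments of bom and rop appear to be backbone remnants. The payload lies between AAV2 inverted terminal repeats, which allow the intervening cassette to be packaged into recombinant AAV particles. One ITR is annotated in full, whereas the other is detected only as two short fragments in the sequenced record. This may reflect the difficulty of sequencing and annotating these repeats, although the record does not explain it.

Two expression units lie between the ITRs. A human U6 RNA polymerase III promoter drives a single guide RNA consisting of an Afp promoter-targeting spacer joined to the Staphylococcus aureus gRNA scaffold. Downstream, the CMV immediate-early enhancer and promoter drive a nuclease-dead S. aureus Cas9 (dSaCas9), followed by a bipartite nucleoplasmin nuclear localization signal and a C-terminal VP64 activation domain, terminated by a bovine growth hormone polyadenylation signal. The annotation tool detects VP64 only as a short match labelled as a VP96 fragment, which fits the VP16-derived repeats that make up VP64. The compact SaCas9 ortholog allows the effector and guide to be carried in a single AAV vector. The guide recruits the catalytically inactive fusion to the Afp promoter, where VP64 stimulates transcription without cutting DNA. The construct is intended for activating endogenous Afp in mouse cells, delivered either as a plasmid or as packaged AAV, with VP64 described as the standard reference activator.
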