Addgene plasmid #99697: pAAV-CMV-dSa VP64 Afp
Purpose: Expresses dSa Cas9 fused to gold standard VP64 activator domain and Sa sgRNA for Afp promoter, vector allows for activation of mouse Afp, can be packaged and delivered as AAV
Depositing lab: George Church. Depositing organization: Harvard Medical School.
Backbone
  Vector backbone: pAAV (pUC f1)
  Vector type: AAV, CRISPR
Growth in bacteria
  Bacterial resistance: Ampicillin, 100 μg/mL
  Growth temperature: 30°C
  Growth strain: NEB Stable
  Copy number: High Copy
Gene/Insert
  Gene/Insert name: dCas9 and gRNA targeting Afp
  Species: Synthetic
  Mutation: dead Cas9
  Entrez Gene: Afp
  Tag / fusion protein: VP64 (C terminal on insert)
  Cloning method: Restriction Enzyme; 5′ cloning site unknown (unknown if destroyed); 3′ cloning site unknown (unknown if destroyed)
  Sequencing primers: 5′ unknown
Terms and licenses: Academic/Nonprofit Terms; Industry Terms: Not Available to Industry
Depositor comments: gRNA: CTAACTTCAACGTAAGGAAA
How to cite: pAAV-CMV-dSa VP64 Afp was a gift from George Church (Addgene plasmid # 99697 ; http://n2t.net/addgene:99697 ; RRID:Addgene_99697)
